Addgene plasmid #91407: pHH0103_CASS4-1/1
Purpose: Protein expression and purification of human SH3 domain construct CASS4-1/1
Depositing lab: Sachdev Sidhu. Depositing organization: University of Toronto. Publication: Comprehensive Analysis of the Human SH3 Domain Family Reveals a Wide Variety of Non-canonical Specificities. Teyra J, Huang H, Jain S, Guan X, Dong A, Liu Y, Tempel W, Min J, Tong Y, Kim PM, Bader GD, Sidhu SS. Structure. 2017 Oct 3;25(10):1598-1610.e3. doi: 10.1016/j.str.2017.07.017. Epub 2017 Sep 7. PubMed 28890361.
Backbone
  Vector backbone: pHH0103
  Vector type: Bacterial Expression
Growth in bacteria
  Bacterial resistance: Ampicillin, 100 μg/mL
  Growth temperature: 37°C
  Growth strain: DH5alpha
  Copy number: Low Copy
Gene/Insert
  Gene/Insert name: CASS4-1/1
  Species: H. sapiens (human)
  Insert size (bp): 230
  Entrez Gene: CASS4 (a.k.a. C20orf32, CAS4, HEFL, HEPL)
  Cloning method: Restriction Enzyme; 5′ cloning site Sfi1 (unknown if destroyed); 3′ cloning site Not1 (unknown if destroyed)
Terms and licenses: Academic/Nonprofit Terms; Industry Terms: Not Available to Industry
How to cite: pHH0103_CASS4-1/1 was a gift from Sachdev Sidhu (Addgene plasmid # 91407 ; http://n2t.net/addgene:91407 ; RRID:Addgene_91407)
