[The description below was written by a language model from this plasmid's Addgene catalogue record and pLannotate feature annotations shown in this document.]
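Description:
pHH0103_CASS4-1/1 is a 6.9 kb bacterial expression plasmid built on the pHH0103 backbone for producing and purifying a human SH3 domain from CASS4, a docking protein involved in tyrosine kinase signalling at focal adhesions. It is propagated in E. coli under ampicillin selection (the TEM beta-lactamase gene with its own promoter) and replicates from a ColE1/pBR322-type origin. The catalogue lists it as low copy. The annotation also finds the pBR322 bom region and rop sequence split into fragments by an f1 phage origin. That origin, together with the M13 gene III fragments and a short tetracycline-resistance remnant, suggests the backbone descends from a pBR322-based phagemid.

The expression cassette is driven by the tac promoter with a downstream lac operator. The plasmid carries lacI under the lacIq promoter, so transcription is held off by lac repressor and switched on with IPTG. The annotated coding features are, in order, a 6xHis tag, Schistosoma japonicum glutathione S-transferase, and the CASS4 fragment. The insert is catalogued as 230 bp and was cloned between SfiI and NotI sites, and about 186 bp of it matches CASS4. This arrangement is consistent with an N-terminally His- and GST-tagged SH3 domain that can be purified by nickel or glutathione affinity. An fd phage terminator follows directly after the insert. The gene III fragments lie beyond it and are presumably not part of the expressed product, though the record does not say so.

The name "1/1" appears to mark this as the only SH3 domain of CASS4. The construct belongs to a collection made for a family-wide analysis of the binding specificities of human SH3 domains.
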