Features (pLannotate 1.2.2; 21 found; start..end, strand, type, name):
     56..133     +  promoter       lacIq promoter: lacI (mutant); In the lacIq allele, a single base change in the promoter boosts expression of the lacI gene about 10-fold.
    134..1216    +  CDS            lacI: lac repressor; lacI; The lac repressor binds to the lac operator to inhibit transcription in E. coli. This inhibition can be relieved by adding lactose or isopropyl-β-D-thiogalactopyranoside (IPTG).
   1229..1250    +  protein_bind   CAP binding site: CAP binding activates transcription in the presence of cAMP. E. coli catabolite activator protein
   1269..1286    +  promoter       tet promoter (fragment): E. coli promoter for tetracycline efflux protein gene
   1459..1487    +  promoter       tac promoter: strong E. coli promoter; hybrid between the trp and lac UV5 promoters
   1495..1511    +  protein_bind   lac operator: The lac repressor binds to the lac operator to inhibit transcription in E. coli. This inhibition can be relieved by adding lactose or isopropyl-β-D-thiogalactopyranoside (IPTG). lac repressor encoded by lacI
   1596..1613    +  CDS            6xHis: 6xHis affinity tag
   1629..2282    +  CDS            GST26_SCHJA: Experimental evidence at protein level: Swiss-Prot protein existence level 1. GST isoenzymes appear to play a central role in the parasite detoxification system. Other functions are also suspected including a role in increasing the solubility of haematin in the parasite gut. From Schistosoma japonicum (Blood fluke).
   2382..2567    +  CDS            CASS4 (fragment): CASS4_HUMAN - Also known as C20orf32, HEFL. Experimental evidence at protein level: Swiss-Prot protein existence level 1. Docking protein that plays a role in tyrosine kinase-based signaling related to cell adhesion and cell spreading. Regulates PTK2/FAK1 activity, focal adhesion integrity, and cell spreading. From Homo sapiens (Human).
   2574..2621    +  terminator     fd terminator (sequence withheld): central terminator from bacteriophage fd (Otsuka and Kunisawa, 1982)
   2626..2838    +  CDS            M13 gene III (fragment) (sequence partly withheld): pIII; III; minor coat protein
   2853..3323    +  CDS            M13 gene III (fragment) (sequence partly withheld): pIII; III; minor coat protein
   3345..3415    +  CDS            TcR (fragment): tetracycline efflux protein; tet; confers resistance to tetracycline
   3657..4037    -  CDS            YPB1_ECOLX: Protein predicted: Swiss-Prot protein existence level 4. From Escherichia coli.
   4054..4205    +  CDS            rop (fragment): Rop protein, which maintains plasmids at low copy number; rop
   4241..4669    -  rep_origin     f1 ori (sequence partly withheld): f1 bacteriophage origin of replication; arrow indicates direction of (+) strand synthesis
   4678..4717    +  CDS            rop (fragment): Rop protein, which maintains plasmids at low copy number; rop
   4819..4959    +  misc_feature   bom: basis of mobility region from pBR322
   5145..5732    -  rep_origin     ori: high-copy-number ColE1/pMB1/pBR322/pUC origin of replication
   5906..6763    -  CDS            bla: BLAT_ECOLX - Experimental evidence at protein level: Swiss-Prot protein existence level 1. TEM-type are the most prevalent beta-lactamases in enterobacteria; they hydrolyze the beta-lactam bond in susceptible beta-lactam antibiotics, thus conferring resistance to penicillins and cephalosporins. TEM-3 and TEM-4 are capable of hydrolyzing cefotaxime and ceftazidime. TEM-5 is capable of hydrolyzing ceftazidime. TEM-6 is capable of hydrolyzing ceftazidime and aztreonam. TEM-8/CAZ-2, TEM- 16/CAZ-7 and TEM-24/CAZ-6 are markedly active against ceftazidime. IRT- 4 shows resistance to beta-lactamase in
   6764..6868    -  promoter       AmpR promoter: bla
>Addgene plasmid #91407 | pHH0103_CASS4-1/1 | addgene full sequence | sequence record 192269 | Addgene NGS Result
CATTAACCTATAAAAATAGGCGTATCACGAGGCCCTTTCGTCTTCAAGAATTCCCGACACCATCGAATGG
TGCAAAACCTTTCGCGGTATGGCATGATAGCGCCCGGAAGAGAGTCAATTCAGGGTGGTGAATGTGAAAC
CAGTAACGTTATACGATGTCGCAGAGTATGCCGGTGTCTCTTATCAGACCGTTTCCCGCGTGGTGAACCA
GGCCAGCCACGTTTCTGCGAAAACGCGGGAAAAAGTGGAAGCGGCGATGGCGGAGCTGAATTACATTCCC
AACCGCGTGGCACAACAACTGGCGGGCAAACAGTCGTTGCTGATTGGCGTTGCCACCTCCAGTCTGGCCC
TGCACGCGCCGTCGCAAATTGTCGCGGCGATTAAATCTCGCGCCGATCAACTGGGTGCCAGCGTGGTGGT
GTCGATGGTAGAACGAAGCGGCGTCGAAGCCTGTAAAGCGGCGGTGCACAATCTTCTCGCGCAACGCGTC
AGTGGGCTGATCATTAACTATCCGCTGGATGACCAGGATGCCATTGCTGTGGAAGCTGCCTGCACTAATG
TTCCGGCGTTATTTCTTGATGTCTCTGACCAGACACCCATCAACAGTATTATTTTCTCCCATGAAGACGG
TACGCGACTGGGCGTGGAGCATCTGGTCGCATTGGGTCACCAGCAAATCGCGCTGTTAGCGGGCCCATTA
AGTTCTGTCTCGGCGCGTCTGCGTCTGGCTGGCTGGCATAAATATCTCACTCGCAATCAAATTCAGCCGA
TAGCGGAACGGGAAGGCGACTGGAGTGCCATGTCCGGTTTTCAACAAACCATGCAAATGCTGAATGAGGG
CATCGTTCCCACTGCGATGCTGGTTGCCAACGATCAGATGGCGCTGGGCGCAATGCGCGCCATTACCGAG
TCCGGGCTGCGCGTTGGTGCGGATATCTCGGTAGTGGGATACGACGATACCGAAGACAGCTCATGTTATA
TCCCGCCGTTAACCACCATCAAACAGGATTTTCGCCTGCTGGGGCAAACCAGCGTGGACCGCTTGCTGCA
ACTCTCTCAGGGCCAGGCGGTGAAGGGCAATCAGCTGTTGCCCGTCTCACTGGTGAAAAGAAAAACCACC
CTGGCGCCCAATACGCAAACCGCCTCTCCCCGCGCGTTGGCCGATTCATTAATGCAGCTGGCACGACAGG
TTTCCCGACTGGAAAGCGGGCAGTGAGCGCAACGCAATTAATGTAAGTTAGCTCACTCATTAGGCACAAT
TCTCATGTTTGACAGCTTATCATCGACTGCACGGTGCACCAATGCTTCTGGCGTCAGGCAGCCATCGGAA
GCTGTGGTATGGCTGTGCAGGTCGTAAATCACTGCATAATTCGTGTCGCTCAAGGCGCACTCCCGTTCTG
GATAATGTTTTTTGCGCCGACATCATAACGGTTCTGGCAAATATTCTGAAATGAGCTGTTGACAATTAAT
CATCGGCTCGTATAATGTGTGGAATTGTGAGCGGATAACAATTTCACACAGGAAACAGCCAGTCCGTTTA
GGTGTTTTCACGAGCACTTCACCAACAAGGACCATAGATTATGAAAATCGAAGAACACCATCACCATCAC
CATTCCAGCGGTAAGCTTATGTCCCCTATACTAGGTTATTGGAAAATTAAGGGCCTTGTGCAACCCACTC
GACTTCTTTTGGAATATCTTGAAGAAAAATATGAAGAGCATTTGTATGAGCGCGATGAAGGTGATAAATG
GCGAAACAAAAAGTTTGAATTGGGTTTGGAGTTTCCCAATCTTCCTTATTATATTGATGGTGATGTTAAA
TTAACACAGTCTATGGCCATCATACGTTATATAGCTGACAAGCACAACATGTTGGGTGGTTGTCCAAAAG
AGCGTGCAGAGATTTCAATGCTTGAAGGAGCGGTTTTGGATATTAGATACGGTGTTTCGAGAATTGCATA
TAGTAAAGACTTTGAAACTCTCAAAGTTGATTTTCTTAGCAAGCTACCTGAAATGCTGAAAATGTTCGAA
GATCGTTTATGTCATAAAACATATTTAAATGGTGATCATGTAACCCATCCTGACTTCATGTTGTATGACG
CTCTTGATGTTGTTTTATACATGGACCCAATGTGCCTGGATGCGTTCCCAAAATTAGTTTGTTTTAAAAA
ACGTATTGAAGCTATCCCACAAATTGATAAGTACTTGAAATCCAGCAAGTATATAGCATGGCCTTTGCAG
GGCTGGCAAGCCACGTTTGGTGGTGGCGACCATCCTCCAAAATCGGATCTGGAAGTTCTGTTCCAGGGGC
CCCTGTCCAGCGGTCTGGTTCCGCGTGGTTCCGGTACCGCGGCCCAGCCGGCCATGGCCCAGGGCGCGCT
GCTGTTAGCACGTGCCCTGTATGATAACTGTCCGGATTGCTCTGATGAACTGGCATTTTCCCGTGGTGAT
ATTCTGACCATTCTGGAACAGCATGTTCCTGAATCTGAAGGTTGGTGGAAATGTCTGCTGCATGGTCGTC
AAGGTTTAGCACCAGCCAACCGTTTACAAATTCTGACCGCGGCCGCATA
[142 nt withheld, positions 2570-2711]
C
[98 nt withheld, positions 2713-2810]
AGTTTGTACTGGTGACGAAACTCAGTGTCTAGCTAGAGTGGC
[149 nt withheld, positions 2853-3001]
T
[41 nt withheld, positions 3003-3043]
T
[62 nt withheld, positions 3045-3106]
A
[35 nt withheld, positions 3108-3142]
CCTCCCTCAATCGGTTGAATGTCGCCCTTTTGTCTTTGGCGCTGGTAAACCATATGAA
[86 nt withheld, positions 3201-3286]
T
[54 nt withheld, positions 3288-3341]
CTAGCGCCGCCCTATACCTTGTCTGCCTCCCCGCGTTGCGTCGCGGTGCATGGAGCCGGGCCACCTCGAC
CTGAATGGAAGCCGGCGGCACCTCGCTAACGGATTCACCACTCCAAGAATTGGAGCCAATCAATTCTTGC
GGAGAACTGTGAATGCGCAAACCAACCCTTGGCAGAACATATCCATCGCGTCCGCCATCTCCAGCAGCCG
CACGCGGCGCATCTCGGGCAGCGTTGGGTCCTGGCCACGGGTGCGCATGATCGTGCTCCTGTCGTTGAGG
ACCCGGCTAGGCTGGCGGGGTTGCCTTACTGGTTAGCAGAATGAATCACCGATACGCGAGCGAACGTGAA
GCGACTGCTGCTGCAAAACGTCTGCGACCTGAGCAACAACATGAATGGTCTTCGGTTTCCGTGTTTCGTA
AAGTCTGGAAACGCGGAAGTCAGCGCCCTGCACCATTATGTTCCGGATCTGCATCGCAGGATGCTGCTGG
CTACCCTGTGGAACACCTACATCTGTATTAACGAAGCGCTGGCATTGACCCTGAGTGATTTTTCTCTGGT
CCCGCCGCATCCATACCGCCAGTTGTTTACCCTCACAACGTTCCAGTAACCGGGCATGTTCATCATCAGT
AACCCGTATCGTGAGCATCCTCTCTCGTTTCATCGGTATCATTACCCCCATGAACAGAAATCCCCCTTAC
ACGGAGGCATCAGTGACCAAACAGGAAAAAACCGCCCTTAACATGGCCCGCTTTATCAGAAGCCAGACAT
TAACGCTTCTGGAGAAACTCAACGAGCTGGACGCGGATGAACAGGCAGACATCTGTGAATCGCTTCACGA
CCACGCTGATGAGCTTTACCGCAGGATCCGCGAAATTGTAAGCGTTAATATTTTGTTAAAATTCGCGTTA
AATTTTTGTTAAATCAGCTCATTTTTTAACCAATAGGCCGAAATCGGCAAAATCCCTTATAAATCAAAAG
AATAGACCGAGATAGGGT
[37 nt withheld, positions 4340-4376]
AAAGAACGTGGACTCCAACGTCAAAGG
[49 nt withheld, positions 4404-4452]
T
[91 nt withheld, positions 4454-4544]
G
[124 nt withheld, positions 4546-4669]
CGCGGATCCTGCCTCGCGCGTTTCGGTGATGACGGTGAAAACCTCTGACACATGCAGCTCCCGGAGACGG
TCACAGCTTGTCTGTAAGCGGATGCCGGGAGCAGACAAGCCCGTCAGGGCGCGTCAGCGGGTGTTGGCGG
GTGTCGGGGCGCAGCCATGACCCAGTCACGTAGCGATAGCGGAGTGTATACTGGCTTAACTATGCGGCAT
CAGAGCAGATTGTACTGAGAGTGCACCATATGCGGTGTGAAATACCGCACAGATGCGTAAGGAGAAAATA
CCGCATCAGGCGCTCTTCCGCTTCCTCGCTCACTGACTCGCTGCGCTCGGTCGTTCGGCTGCGGCGAGCG
GTATCAGCTCACTCAAAGGCGGTAATACGGTTATCCACAGAATCAGGGGATAACGCAGGAAAGAACATGT
GAGCAAAAGGCCAGCAAAAGGCCAGGAACCGTAAAAAGGCCGCGTTGCTGGCGTTTTTCCATAGGCTCCG
CCCCCCTGACGAGCATCACAAAAATCGACGCTCAAGTCAGAGGTGGCGAAACCCGACAGGACTATAAAGA
TACCAGGGTTTCCCCCTGGAAGCTCCCTCGTGCGCTCTCCTGTTCCGACCCTGCCGCTTACCGGATACCT
GTCCGCCTTTCTCCCTTCGGGAAGCGTGGCGCTTTCTCATAGCTCACGCTGTAGGTATCTCAGTTCGGTG
TAGGTCGTTCGCTCCAAGCTGGGCTGTGTGCACGAACCCCCCGTTCAGCCCGACCGCTGCGCCTTATCCG
GTAACTATCGTCTTGAGTCCAACCCGGTAAGACACGACTTATCGCCACTGGCAGCAGCCACTGGTAACAG
GATTAGCAGAGCGAGGTATGTAGGCGGTGCTACAGAGTTCTTGAAGTGGTGGCCTAACTACGGCTACACT
AGAAGGACAGTATTTGGTATCTGCGCTCTGCTGAAGCCAGTTACCTTCGGAAAAAGAGTTGGTAGCTCTT
GATCCGGCAAACAAACCACCGCTGGTAGCGGTGGTTTTTTTGTTTGCAAGCAGCAGATTACGCGCAGAAA
AAAAGGATCTCAAGAAGATCCTTTGATCTTTTCTACGGGGTCTGACGCTCAGTGGAACGAAAACTCACGT
TAAGGGATTTTGGTCATGAGATTATCAAAAAGGATCTTCACCTAGATCCTTTTAAATTAAAAATGAAGTT
TTAAATCAATCTAAAGTATATATGAGTAAACTTGGTCTGACAGTTACCAATGCTTAATCAGTGAGGCACC
TATCTCAGCGATCTGTCTATTTCGTTCATCCATAGTTGCCTGACTCCCCGTCGTGTAGATAACTACGATA
CGGGAGGGCTTACCATCTGGCCCCAGTGCTGCAATGATACCGCGAGACCCACGCTCACCGGCTCCAGATT
TATCAGCAATAAACCAGCCAGCCGGAAGGGCCGAGCGCAGAAGTGGTCCTGCAACTTTATCCGCCTCCAT
CCAGTCTATTAATTGTTGCCGGGAAGCTAGAGTAAGTAGTTCGCCAGTTAATAGTTTGCGCAACGTTGTT
GCCATTGCTGCAGGCATCGTGGTGTCACGCTCGTCGTTTGGTATGGCTTCATTCAGCTCCGGTTCCCAAC
GATCAAGGCGAGTTACATGATCCCCCATATTGTGCAAAAAAGCGGTTAGCTCCTTCGGTCCTCCGATCGT
TGTCAGAAGTAAGTTGGCCGCAGTGTTATCACTCATGGTTATGGCAGCACTGCATAATTCTCTTACTGTC
ATGCCATCCGTAAGATGCTTTTCTGTGACTGGTGAGTACTCAACCAAGTCATTCTGAGAATAGTGTATGC
GGCGACCGAGTTGCTCTTGCCCGGCGTCAACACGGGATAATACCGCGCCACATAGCAGAACTTTAAAAGT
GCTCATCATTGGAAAACGTTCTTCGGGGCGAAAACTCTCAAGGATCTTACCGCTGTTGAGATCCAGTTCG
ATGTAACCCACTCGTGCACCCAACTGATCTTCAGCATCTTTTACTTTCACCAGCGTTTCTGGGTGAGCAA
AAACAGGAAGGCAAAATGCCGCAAAAAAGGGAATAAGGGCGACACGGAAATGTTGAATACTCATACTCTT
CCTTTTTCAATATTATTGAAGCATTTATCAGGGTTATTGTCTCATGAGCGGATACATATTTGAATGTATT
TAGAAAAATAAACAAATAGGGGTTCCGCGCACATTTCCCCGAAAAGTGCCACCTGACGTCTAAGAAACCA
TTATTATCATGA
