>Addgene plasmid #91407 | pHH0103_CASS4-1/1 | depositor partial sequence | sequence record 175895 | insert sequence
GGTACCGAATTCGGATCCGCGCGCTGCTGTTAGCACGTGCCCTGTATGATAACTGTCCGGATTGCTCTGA
TGAACTGGCATTTTCCCGTGGTGATATTCTGACCATTCTGGAACAGCATGTTCCTGAATCTGAAGGTTGG
TGGAAATGTCTGCTGCATGGTCGTCAAGGTTTAGCACCAGCCAACCGTTTACAAATTCTGACCGCGGCCG
CTAGCTAAGTCGACGAGCTC
